Addgene plasmid #133503: pAV0605
Purpose: Expression of sfGFP targeted to the plasma membrane with an amphipathic helix of RitC
Depositing lab: Sophie Martin. Depositing organization: Universite de Lausanne (UNIL). Publication: A toolbox of stable integration vectors in the fission yeast Schizosaccharomyces pombe. Vjestica A, Marek M, Nkosi PJ, Merlini L, Liu G, Berard M, Billault-Chaumartin I, Martin SG. J Cell Sci. 2020 Jan 8;133(1). pii: jcs.240754. doi: 10.1242/jcs.240754. PubMed 31801797.
Backbone
  Vector backbone: pUra4(AfeI)(pAV0133)
  Vector type: Yeast Expression
Growth in bacteria
  Bacterial resistance: Ampicillin, 100 μg/mL
  Growth temperature: 37°C
  Growth strain: DH5alpha
  Copy number: High Copy
Gene/Insert
  Gene/Insert name: pUra4(AfeI)-p(act1)-sfGFP-RitC-terminator(tdh1)
  Species: S. pombe (fission yeast)
  Cloning method: Unknown
Terms and licenses: Academic/Nonprofit Terms; Industry Terms: Not Available to Industry
Depositor comments: Please see the Resource Information section for an annotated Genbank file.
How to cite: pAV0605 was a gift from Sophie Martin (Addgene plasmid # 133503 ; http://n2t.net/addgene:133503 ; RRID:Addgene_133503)
