[The description below was written by a language model from this plasmid's Addgene catalogue record and pLannotate feature annotations shown in this document.]
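Description:
pAV0605 is a fission yeast expression plasmid of about 8.4 kb, built on the pUra4(AfeI) backbone (pAV0133) from a toolbox of stable integration vectors for Schizosaccharomyces pombe. In bacteria it is maintained through a high-copy ColE1/pUC-type origin and selected with ampicillin via the β-lactamase gene. An f1 phage origin, T7 and T3 promoters, lacZα and lac regulatory fragments, and a remnant of the pBluescript polylinker indicate a pBluescript-derived bacterial framework. No yeast replication origin is annotated, which fits an integrative design. The yeast-side sequences comprise the S. pombe ura4 coding sequence (orotidine 5'-phosphate decarboxylase, a uracil prototrophy marker) along with neighbouring genomic sequence that includes the tam14 gene. The backbone name suggests that AfeI linearisation directs integration at the ura4 locus, although the record does not spell out the mechanism.

The payload, as named in the insert field, is superfolder GFP driven by the S. pombe act1 promoter and followed by the tdh1 terminator. Neither regulatory element is picked up in the automated feature table, but unannotated stretches flank the fusion on both sides. Immediately downstream of sfGFP sits a short fragment matching human RIT1, the "RitC" portion, which according to the stated purpose supplies an amphipathic helix that targets the fluorescent protein to the plasma membrane. The construct therefore provides a stably integrated green plasma membrane marker, useful for outlining the cell cortex in live-cell imaging of fission yeast.
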