Features (pLannotate 1.2.2; 19 found; start..end, strand, type, name):
    137..186     +  misc_feature   bom (fragment): basis of mobility region from pBR322
    284..553     -  CDS            tam14: TAM14_SCHPO - Experimental evidence at transcript level: Swiss-Prot protein existence level 2. May interact with target proteins during translocation into the lumen of the endoplasmic reticulum. May protect unfolded target proteins against degradation and facilitate correct glycosylation (By similarity). From Schizosaccharomyces pombe (strain 972 / ATCC 24843) (Fission yeast).
   1640..2434    +  CDS            S. pombe ura4: orotidine 5'-phosphate decarboxylase, required for uracil biosynthesis; Schizosaccharomyces pombe ura4
   2877..2925    +  misc_feature   bom (fragment): basis of mobility region from pBR322
   2953..3381    -  rep_origin     f1 ori (sequence partly withheld): f1 bacteriophage origin of replication; arrow indicates direction of (+) strand synthesis
   3385..3540    -  CDS            lacZα (fragment): LacZα fragment of β-galactosidase; lacZ fragment
   3548..3566    +  promoter       T7 promoter: promoter for bacteriophage T7 RNA polymerase
   4434..5144    +  CDS            Superfolder GFP: Superfolder GFP is a basic (constitutively fluorescent) green fluorescent protein published in 2005, derived from Aequorea victoria. It is reported to be a very rapidly-maturing weak dimer.
   5151..5336    +  CDS            RIT1 (fragment): RIT1_HUMAN - Also known as RIBB, RIT, ROC1. Experimental evidence at protein level: Swiss-Prot protein existence level 1. Plays a crucial role in coupling NGF stimulation to the activation of both EPHB2 and MAPK14 signaling pathways and in NGF- dependent neuronal differentiation. Involved in ELK1 transactivation through the Ras-MAPK signaling cascade that mediates a wide variety of cellular functions, including cell proliferation, survival, and differentiation. From Homo sapiens (Human).
   5357..5381    -  misc_feature   MCS (fragment): pBluescript multiple cloning site
   6120..6138    -  promoter       T3 promoter: promoter for bacteriophage T3 RNA polymerase
   6183..6199    -  protein_bind   lac operator: The lac repressor binds to the lac operator to inhibit transcription in E. coli. This inhibition can be relieved by adding lactose or isopropyl-β-D-thiogalactopyranoside (IPTG). lac repressor encoded by lacI
   6207..6237    -  promoter       lac promoter: promoter for the E. coli lac operon
   6252..6273    -  protein_bind   CAP binding site: CAP binding activates transcription in the presence of cAMP. E. coli catabolite activator protein
   6286..6378    -  CDS            lacI (fragment): lac repressor; lacI; The lac repressor binds to the lac operator to inhibit transcription in E. coli. This inhibition can be relieved by adding lactose or isopropyl-β-D-thiogalactopyranoside (IPTG).
   6561..7149    -  rep_origin     ori: high-copy-number ColE1/pMB1/pBR322/pUC origin of replication
   7320..8180    -  CDS            AmpR: β-lactamase; bla; confers resistance to ampicillin, carbenicillin, and related antibiotics
   8181..8285    -  promoter       AmpR promoter: bla
   8380..35      +  CDS            rop (fragment) (across the origin): Rop protein, which maintains plasmids at low copy number; rop
>Addgene plasmid #133503 | pAV0605 | addgene full sequence | sequence record 263761 | Addgene NGS Result
TCGCGCGTTTCGGTGATGACGGTGAAAACCTCTGACACATGCAGCTCCCGGAGACGGTCACAGCTTGTCT
GTAAGCGGATGCCGGGAGCAGACAAGCCCGTCAGGGCGCGTCAGCGGGTGTTGGCGGGTGTCGGGGCTGG
CTTAACTATGCGGCATCAGAGCAGATTGTACTGAGAGTGCACCATAACCGGGTATTAGTCAAAACTAGTA
TACTTTTTCTCGGAGTATAATACACAATATCGGTGCAAATAGGTTTTAAAATTGCTCCAATCACATGTTC
TTAAGAAAAAAACGTCAAAAGAAATCTAAGTATTCCCAAAATAATTCCTCCTGACATGAGAAGAATAAAA
AACACTAAGATGCATTGTCAGTATGAAACACAAGCCAAAGTTGCTAACAATAGGATCAATTCTTACTTAC
TGGCAATGTTACGAGGAATCTTGGTAGGAGGATGTTTGGCAACATAACGTTCTTTTGAATTTGTTTTTAC
ACGACGAGTAATGTTCTTCTGAAACTGTGTGTTTGCACGACGCTGAGAGGGAGTTTGAACCGTCTAAAAG
ACATAGTTAGGATCCATGATGCACAGATTTCTAAAGATAAAACTACTTACAGGCATGTTGGTTTATTAAA
AAAGAAAAACAGGAATGATAAGAGGGAAAGAATACGTGTACAGAGCGCTTACATAATGAGTGAGTGTCAT
TATTGAGGAATGCCATGTCAGATTTGACACAACTCAGAACTTATTAACTTTTTATGATTGGAACTTTTGT
TTTGCCCAAGGAATTTTTAATGGAAGAAGTTGTTTTATAAATGATATTGAATTTATATCCACTCTTTTTA
GCGCATTTGCATCTCTACTTTAGGTTCTTCTTTGACTAGATTCTAGGATGCGTATTGGATATACTGGTCT
TTGAATCATTGTCGAAAAAAAAATTCATGGTTGTACCCATGAGCAAACTGCTTTTGTGGTTATCCATGTG
CTTCTTTTGTTCAGCATCTATCTTCTTAATCGCATGGAAGATTTGATTTAAACCAAAAGAAATATTGTTA
AACTTTGACAGAAGCTTTAAATTTTGATTCCATACATTAAATGGATAAAACTCCTGAAGCTTAGCTACAA
ATCCCACTGGCTATATGTATGCATTTGTGTTAAAAAAGTTTGTATAGATTATTTAATCTACTCAGCATTC
TTTCTCTAAATAGGAATTTGTTACTTAATGGAGAAAAAAATGTTTCGATTTACCTAGTGTATTTGTTTGT
ATACTCACGTTTAATTTCAAACATCCATTCTATCTTGTGTAATTTTTGGCATGGTGAAAAAGATAATCAG
CCTTATAATCTTTACAAAAGTAAGAAATTCTGTAAATAAGCCTTAATGCCCTTGCTTTAAATTAAAATGG
TTCTTTTTCATGATAATGTTTGCACTTTGTGAATATATTTTAGATAGTTCTGTGAGGTATAATTAAGATG
TTTTAGAGACTTATACAATTTTGTCTTTATAAATTCTTAATTGATTTTACCATCCCAGTTTAACTATGCT
TCGTCGGCATCTCTGCACATGTCGTGTTTTCTTACCGTATTGTCCTACCAAGAACCTCTTTTTTGCTTGG
ATCGAAATTAAAGGTTTAAAAGCAAAGTTATGGATGCTAGAGTATTTCAAAGCTATTCAGCTAGAGCTGA
GGGGATGAAAAATCCCATTGCCAAGGAATTGTTGGCTTTGATGGAAGAAAAGCAAAGCAACTTGTCAGTC
GCGGTCGATTTGACGAAGAAATCCGAAATCTTAGAATTGGTAGATAAAATTGGACCCTATGTCTGTGTTA
TCAAGACACATATTGACGTTGTCGAGGATTTCGACCAGGATATGGTAGAAAAACTGGTGGCCTTAGGTAA
AAAGCATCGTTTTCTTATCTTTGAGGATCGCAAATTCGCAGACATTGGAAATACCGTCAAGCTACAATAT
GCATCTGGTGTGTACAAAATTGCTTCTTGGGCTCATATCACAAATTGCCATACAGTGCCAGGCGAGGGTA
TTATACAAGGCCTCAAAGAAGTTGGTTTACCTTTGGGACGTGGTCTCTTGCTTTTGGCTGAAATGTCTTC
CAAAGGCTCTTTGGCTACTGGTTCCTACACAGAGAAAACCTTAGAATGGTTTGAGAAGCATACCGATTTT
TGCTTTGGCTTTATAGCTGGTCGTCGATTTCCTAACCTTCAAAGCGACTACATAACTATGTCCCCTGGTA
TCGGCTTGGATGTTAAAGGAGACGGGCTGGGACAGCAATATCGTACTCCTGAAGAAGTGATTGTAAACTG
CGGTAGCGATATCATCATTGTTGGTCGTGGAGTTTATGGAGCTGGTCGTAATCCTGTTGTCGAAGCCAAG
AGATATAGAGAAGCTGGTTGGAAGGCATATCAGCAAAGACTTTCTCAGCATTAAAAAAAGACTAATGTAA
AATTTTTTTGGTTGGTTATTGAAAAAGTCGATGCCTTGTTTGCGTTTGTTTTCCTAGGCGTTTTATGTCA
GAAGGCATTTAGAATTAGTATACAAGTACTCTTTGGTAAAATTTTATGTAGCGACTAAAATATTAACTAT
TATAGATAAACACCTTGGGAATAAAAAGTAATTTGCTATAGTAATTTATTAAACATGCTCCTACAACATT
ACCACAATCTTTTCTCTTGGATTGACATTGAATAAGAAAAGAGTGAATTTTTTTAGACTTGTAATGATAA
CTATGTACAAAGCCAATGAAAGATGTATGTAGATGAATGTAAAATACCATGTAGACAAACAAGATAAAAC
TTGGTTATAAACATTGGTGTTGGAACAGAATAAATTAGATGTCAAAAAGTTTCGTCAATATCACAAGCTT
GCTAGGGCGGTGTGAAATACCGCACAGATGCGTAAGGAGAAAATACCGCATCAGGAAATTGTAAGCGTTA
ATATTTTGTTAAAATTCGCGTTAAATTTTTGTTAAATCAGCTCATTTTTTAACCAATAGGCCGAAATCGG
CAAAATCCCTTATAAATCAAAAGAATAGACCGAGATAGGGT
[37 nt withheld, positions 3052-3088]
AAAGAACGTGGACTCCAACGTCAAAGG
[49 nt withheld, positions 3116-3164]
T
[91 nt withheld, positions 3166-3256]
G
[124 nt withheld, positions 3258-3381]
CCATTCGCCATTCAGGCTGCGCAACTGTTGGGAAGGGCGATCGGTGCGGGCCTCTTCGCTATTACGCCAG
CTGGCGAAAGGGGGATGTGCTGCAAGGCGATTAAGTTGGGTAACGCCAGGGTTTTCCCAGTCACGACGTT
GTAAAACGACGGCCAGTGAGCGCGCGTAATACGACTCACTATAGGGCGAATTGGGTACCGGGCCCGCTAG
CATGCGATCTACGATAATGAGACGGTGTTTGGGTTGTTTTTACTGAATTTTTCTTTTATTTTATGACATC
TTAATTTTTATGTTAATGATTATTCTTATACTTTTATCTATCTTTGATTAAAACTAATATTCATTCTTTT
GATCACTAATTATTTTTATAGTATACGATTCAACCCAACTATAATACATTGTATCAAGAGAAATTTTTAA
TTAGATGTAATTTAATAGCCATTTGATAAAAAAAAATTACCTTTTTTTTTGCTAGTGTTAAATTATTGAT
CATAACAATGTCGAATGAATACTAATAAAATAGGGACACGCGAGTTGCAAATACTTGAAATACCTTTGAA
GATTTGTCTGTGAATTTTGATAAGATTTTTATGACCATCTCTTTTATATTCGATATCGTGAACTTTCATT
TTCTTTTGTTTTTTGCTTTTCAAGTTAAATAACGCGGAAATTATATTTCCTTATATGTTTATAAGAGCTT
TTAAAGGATTTGCTATATCGCTTACAGTACTACAACCGGTTGCTCAATGTTATCCGTTTCCGCGGTCTTC
TTCCGTGCGCATTCTGCCGTGAAGTGCTAACGCTGTGTGTGGCTTTATCAAAAAAGTGGCTCAAATATAG
CAATTTCATACATATTTAAACACCCATTATACTTAAATGTATATTTTAAAATATATAAGAGATTTTCACT
GTATAACTGTGTATCTTATCTATATGTAATCAACGGCTTCATACCACCTCAGCCAGCCGTGTTATAACTT
ACCGTTTACCAACTACATTTTTTGTAACGAACCAAAAAACCCTCAAAAGACAAGACCGAATTCATGGCAA
GCTCCAAGGGTGAAGAGCTATTTACTGGGGTTGTACCCATTTTGGTAGAACTGGACGGAGATGTAAACGG
ACATAAATTCTCTGTTAGAGGTGAGGGCGAAGGCGATGCCACCAATGGTAAATTGACTCTGAAGTTTATA
TGCACTACGGGTAAATTACCTGTTCCTTGGCCAACCCTAGTAACAACTTTGACATATGGTGTTCAATGTT
TCTCAAGATACCCAGACCATATGAAAAGGCATGATTTCTTTAAAAGTGCTATGCCAGAAGGCTACGTGCA
AGAGAGAACTATCTCCTTTAAGGATGACGGTACGTATAAAACACGAGCAGAAGTGAAATTCGAAGGGGAT
ACACTAGTTAATCGCATCGAATTAAAGGGTATAGACTTTAAGGAAGATGGTAATATTCTCGGCCATAAAC
TTGAGTATAATTTCAACTCGCATAATGTGTACATTACAGCTGACAAACAAAAGAACGGAATTAAAGCGAA
TTTTAAAATCAGGCACAACGTCGAAGATGGGTCTGTTCAACTTGCCGATCATTATCAGCAAAACACCCCT
ATTGGTGATGGTCCAGTCTTGTTACCCGATAATCACTACTTAAGCACACAGTCTAGATTGTCAAAAGATC
CGAATGAAAAGCGTGATCACATGGTTTTATTGGAATTTGTCACCGCTGCAGGAATAACTCACGGAATGGA
CGAGCTTTATAAGCCCCGATGCCCTTTCTTCGAGACGTCCGCAGCTTACAGATATTATATAGATGACGTA
TTCCATGCCCTTGTACGCGAGATACGTCGAAAGGAAAAGGAAGCAGTTCTTGCTATGGAAAAAAAATCTA
AACCCAAGAACTCAGTGTGGAAGAGATTGAAGAGTCCTTTCCGAAAAAAAAAGGACAGTGTAACTCTCGA
GTGAGGCGCGCCATAAGCGGCCGCCACCGCGGTGGAGCTCGGCTCTAGAGCTTTTATGATTTTGATAAAT
ACTTTTTTTCGTTTTGGTTTGTGATACGTATAGTTTGCCTGTCTCCTTTTGTAAATGATCTTCTTTTGTA
GTCTTGTGTAATCTCTTTTTCATTTGGTCAACTTAAGTGAATTTTTTTTTGTCAGTTTCCTTGTAGGATA
TTATGTCAAAGTCTTATTTATACTATATATTATTGCTTTGGTGGTGAGTCGCATTTGTGGGGACGGTGTT
ACTTTACTGATGGATTTAGGTAGGAGGCATCCACTGTCCCCCATTTCGCTAGCTTAAGTTTAATATGAAG
ATGCACTTAAGCATGAACGCCCGTTTTGATCTTTTTCACTTGTACCGCGAAGAGCTTGTTTTACTGTTTT
TCCGTCTGCATCCCGAGAACTAGTTGATCTCCCAATGCACACTTTAGACTTTATTCAAACCGAAGTCGGT
TTTGTAATTTAAAAATTTTTACCCACTGTAAAGTACAAACAATTCATCGCTATGTTAGTTGTGTACGCTA
CTAGCGCATCACATGATTACATGTTAATCAACAAAAACGAAAATGTTTATTGTCAATCTAAAAATACATA
TGTCCGTTAAGACAAAAGTATGAGGCTGGATGGAATGAGCAATGGTAGCAAAAGGTTTCCGAAATGGTCA
TATCATTTTTTCAATTTTTGCTGATCTCAAATACCTCAACTTGTTTTATTCGTTTAAACCGAGCTCCAGC
TTTTGTTCCCTTTAGTGAGGGTTAATTGCGCGCTTGGCGTAATCATGGTCATAGCTGTTTCCTGTGTGAA
ATTGTTATCCGCTCACAATTCCACACAACATACGAGCCGGAAGCATAAAGTGTAAAGCCTGGGGTGCCTA
ATGAGTGAGCTAACTCACATTAATTGCGTTGCGCTCACTGCCCGCTTTCCAGTCGGGAAACCTGTCGTGC
CAGCTGCATTAATGAATCGGCCAACGCGCGGGGAGAGGCGGTTTGCGTATTGGGCGCTCTTCCGCTTCCT
CGCTCACTGACTCGCTGCGCTCGGTCGTTCGGCTGCGGCGAGCGGTATCAGCTCACTCAAAGGCGGTAAT
ACGGTTATCCACAGAATCAGGGGATAACGCAGGAAAGAACATGTGAGCAAAAGGCCAGCAAAAGGCCAGG
AACCGTAAAAAGGCCGCGTTGCTGGCGTTTTTCCATAGGCTCCGCCCCCCTGACGAGCATCACAAAAATC
GACGCTCAAGTCAGAGGTGGCGAAACCCGACAGGACTATAAAGATACCAGGCGTTTCCCCCTGGAAGCTC
CCTCGTGCGCTCTCCTGTTCCGACCCTGCCGCTTACCGGATACCTGTCCGCCTTTCTCCCTTCGGGAAGC
GTGGCGCTTTCTCATAGCTCACGCTGTAGGTATCTCAGTTCGGTGTAGGTCGTTCGCTCCAAGCTGGGCT
GTGTGCACGAACCCCCCGTTCAGCCCGACCGCTGCGCCTTATCCGGTAACTATCGTCTTGAGTCCAACCC
GGTAAGACACGACTTATCGCCACTGGCAGCAGCCACTGGTAACAGGATTAGCAGAGCGAGGTATGTAGGC
GGTGCTACAGAGTTCTTGAAGTGGTGGCCTAACTACGGCTACACTAGAAGAACAGTATTTGGTATCTGCG
CTCTGCTGAAGCCAGTTACCTTCGGAAAAAGAGTTGGTAGCTCTTGATCCGGCAAACAAACCACCGCTGG
TAGCGGTGGTTTTTTTGTTTGCAAGCAGCAGATTACGCGCAGAAAAAAAGGATCTCAAGAAGATCCTTTG
ATCTTTTCTACGGGGTCTGACGCTCAGTGGAACGAAAACTCACGTTAAGGGATTTTGGTCATGAGATTAT
CAAAAAGGATCTTCACCTAGATCCTTTTAAATTAAAAATGAAGTTTTAAATCAATCTAAAGTATATATGA
GTAAACTTGGTCTGACAGTTACCAATGCTTAATCAGTGAGGCACCTATCTCAGCGATCTGTCTATTTCGT
TCATCCATAGTTGCCTGACTCCCCGTCGTGTAGATAACTACGATACGGGAGGGCTTACCATCTGGCCCCA
GTGCTGCAATGATACCGCGAGACCCACGCTCACCGGCTCCAGATTTATCAGCAATAAACCAGCCAGCCGG
AAGGGCCGAGCGCAGAAGTGGTCCTGCAACTTTATCCGCCTCCATCCAGTCTATTAATTGTTGCCGGGAA
GCTAGAGTAAGTAGTTCGCCAGTTAATAGTTTGCGCAACGTTGTTGCCATTGCTACAGGCATCGTGGTGT
CACGCTCGTCGTTTGGTATGGCTTCATTCAGCTCCGGTTCCCAACGATCAAGGCGAGTTACATGATCCCC
CATGTTGTGCAAAAAAGCGGTTAGCTCCTTCGGTCCTCCGATCGTTGTCAGAAGTAAGTTGGCCGCAGTG
TTATCACTCATGGTTATGGCAGCACTGCATAATTCTCTTACTGTCATGCCATCCGTAAGATGCTTTTCTG
TGACTGGTGAGTACTCAACCAAGTCATTCTGAGAATAGTGTATGCGGCGACCGAGTTGCTCTTGCCCGGC
GTCAATACGGGATAATACCGCGCCACATAGCAGAACTTTAAAAGTGCTCATCATTGGAAAACGTTCTTCG
GGGCGAAAACTCTCAAGGATCTTACCGCTGTTGAGATCCAGTTCGATGTAACCCACTCGTGCACCCAACT
GATCTTCAGCATCTTTTACTTTCACCAGCGTTTCTGGGTGAGCAAAAACAGGAAGGCAAAATGCCGCAAA
AAAGGGAATAAGGGCGACACGGAAATGTTGAATACTCATACTCTTCCTTTTTCAATATTATTGAAGCATT
TATCAGGGTTATTGTCTCATGAGCGGATACATATTTGAATGTATTTAGAAAAATAAACAAATAGGGGTTC
CGCGCACATTTCCCCGAAAAGTGCCACCTGACGTCTAAGAAACCATTATTATCATGACATTAACCTATAA
AAATAGGCGTATCACGAGGCCCTTTCGTC
